Addgene plasmid #205401: pICH41276(3Uter)-tAT4G13780
Purpose: MoClo lvl0 3'UTR+Terminator part
Depositing lab: Jennifer Nemhauser. Depositing organization: University of Washington. Publication: Building a pipeline to identify and engineer constitutive and repressible promoters. Yang EJY, Nemhauser JL. Quant Plant Biol. 2023 Oct 19;4:e12. doi: 10.1017/qpb.2023.10. eCollection 2023. PubMed 37901686.
Backbone
  Vector backbone: pICH41276
  Backbone manufacturer: Sylvestre Marillonnet Lab
  Vector type: Synthetic Biology
Growth in bacteria
  Bacterial resistance: Spectinomycin, 50 μg/mL
  Growth temperature: 37°C
  Growth strain: DH5alpha
  Copy number: High Copy
Gene/Insert
  Gene/Insert name: tAT4G13780
  Species: A. thaliana (mustard weed)
  Insert size (bp): 649
  Cloning method: Restriction Enzyme; 5′ cloning site unknown (unknown if destroyed)
Terms and licenses: Academic/Nonprofit Terms; Industry Terms: Not Available to Industry
How to cite: pICH41276(3Uter)-tAT4G13780 was a gift from Jennifer Nemhauser (Addgene plasmid # 205401 ; http://n2t.net/addgene:205401 ; RRID:Addgene_205401)
