[The description below was written by a language model from this plasmid's Addgene catalogue record and pLannotate feature annotations shown in this document.]
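Description:
pICH41276(3Uter)-tAT4G13780 is a level 0 part plasmid for the MoClo (Golden Gate modular cloning) system. It carries a combined 3'UTR and terminator module in the pICH41276 acceptor backbone. The plasmid is small (about 2.9 kb) and is maintained only in E. coli. It replicates from a high-copy ColE1/pUC-type origin and is selected with spectinomycin through an aadA aminoglycoside adenylyltransferase gene, which spans the numbering origin of the sequence record. An AmpR (bla) promoter lies upstream of the resistance region and may help drive its expression. The short annotated fragments of an integrase, a gentamicin acetyltransferase and lacI are most likely remnants of the sources from which the resistance cassette and cloning site were originally derived, not functional genes.

The payload is a 649 bp insert from Arabidopsis thaliana named tAT4G13780, representing the 3' untranslated region and transcription terminator of the AT4G13780 locus. The automated annotation does not label this insert, but the unannotated stretch between the lacI fragment and the AmpR promoter is the likely location. In MoClo, level 0 parts are normally flanked by Type IIS restriction sites that release the module with standardised overhangs, so it can be assembled in a fixed order with promoter, 5'UTR and coding sequence parts into a level 1 transcription unit. The record does not list these sites or overhangs, and the 5' cloning site is given as unknown. On its own the plasmid expresses no payload. It serves as a reusable terminator component for building plant expression constructs, and was deposited in connection with work on identifying and engineering constitutive and repressible plant promoters.
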