Features (pLannotate 1.2.2; 6 found; start..end, strand, type, name):
    291..879     +  rep_origin     ori: high-copy-number ColE1/pMB1/pBR322/pUC origin of replication
   1062..1111    +  CDS            lacI (fragment): lac repressor; lacI; The lac repressor binds to the lac operator to inhibit transcription in E. coli. This inhibition can be relieved by adding lactose or isopropyl-β-D-thiogalactopyranoside (IPTG).
   1905..2009    +  promoter       AmpR promoter: bla
   2000..2080    -  CDS            int (fragment): INT2_ECOLX - Protein inferred from homology: Swiss-Prot protein existence level 3. Putative integrase believed to be involved in the insertion of antibiotic resistance genes into plasmids and transposons. From Escherichia coli.
   2168..2224    +  CDS            GmR (fragment): gentamycin acetyltransferase; aacC1; confers resistance to gentamycin
   2231..117     +  CDS            aadA (across the origin): S3AD_ECOLX - Experimental evidence at protein level: Swiss-Prot protein existence level 1. Mediates bacterial resistance to the antibiotics streptomycin and spectinomycin. From Escherichia coli.
>Addgene plasmid #205401 | pICH41276(3Uter)-tAT4G13780 | addgene full sequence | sequence record 404822 | Addgene NGS Result
CTTGAAGCTAGACAGGCTTATCTTGGACAAGAAGAAGATCGCTTGGCCTCGCGCGCAGATCAGTTGGAAG
AATTTGTCCATTACGTAAAAGGCGAGATCACCAAGGTAGTCGGCAAATAACTGTCAGACCAAGTTTACTC
ATATATACTTTAGATTGATTTAAAACTTCATTTTTAATTTAAAAGGATCTAGGTGAAGATCCTTTTTGAT
AATCTCATGACCAAAATCCCTTAACGTGAGTTTTCGTTCCACTGAGCGTCAGACCCCGTAGAAAAGATCA
AAGGATCTTCTTGAGATCCTTTTTTTCTGCGCGTAATCTGCTGCTTGCAAACAAAAAAACCACCGCTACC
AGCGGTGGTTTGTTTGCCGGATCAAGAGCTACCAACTCTTTTTCCGAAGGTAACTGGCTTCAGCAGAGCG
CAGATACCAAATACTGTTCTTCTAGTGTAGCCGTAGTTAGGCCACCACTTCAAGAACTCTGTAGCACCGC
CTACATACCTCGCTCTGCTAATCCTGTTACCAGTGGCTGCTGCCAGTGGCGATAAGTCGTGTCTTACCGG
GTTGGACTCAAGACGATAGTTACCGGATAAGGCGCAGCGGTCGGGCTGAACGGGGGGTTCGTGCACACAG
CCCAGCTTGGAGCGAACGACCTACACCGAACTGAGATACCTACAGCGTGAGCTATGAGAAAGCGCCACGC
TTCCCGAAGGGAGAAAGGCGGACAGGTATCCGGTAAGCGGCAGGGTCGGAACAGGAGAGCGCACGAGGGA
GCTTCCAGGGGGAAACGCCTGGTATCTTTATAGTCCTGTCGGGTTTCGCCACCTCTGACTTGAGCGTCGA
TTTTTGTGATGCTCGTCAGGGGGGCGGAGCCTATGGAAAAACGCCAGCAACGCGGCCTTTTTACGGTTCC
TGGCCTTTTGCTGGCCTTTTGCTCACATGTTCTTTCCTGCGTTATCCCCTGATTCTGTGGATAACCGTAT
TACCGCCTTTGAGTGAGCTGATACCGCTCGCCGCAGCCGAACGACCGAGCGCAGCGAGTCAGTGAGCGAG
GAAGCGGAAGAGCGCCCAATACGCAAACCGCCTCTCCCCGCGCGTTGGCCGATTCATTAATCACTCTGTG
GTCTCAGCTTAAGCTTACTTGAGCCATAAGCAAACTAATATTCTCCATTTCTATCTTTCTCTGTAAGAGA
AACGAAATTCGGAGATTTTCATTTGAAAATTTGATTCTAATTACAAACATGTTCTTGTAAACTTAAAGCT
TGGTACAATTGTTGTTATTGATTGATGTTGTGAGAAACATTCAGCTTTTTAAAATTGGGCCCAGACGCAA
AGCAACCACACAACTTACGATTTCAAATCTTTTATGGTACTAGTTGAGGTTTTGTGAAGGTTGATGTTTT
TCTTAATTTTTTAATATTCTAGTTCTCGTGTTTAAAAATAGTCGCATCATTCTTTTTTTCTGGCGGTTCG
TAATTGTGTTCCCTTGTAATACTGTATAGGGTTGTATACAATCGAACGTTTGAAGTGATCATGTAATTCA
ATCATAAATTTAAATCTTTGGTTATTGAAAACATTTTAAGCATTCTATTTTTATTGACCTTTAAGAGATT
TTGGCATTTTATTGGCTTGAGTTCACTGAGCGTTTCCAAGTTACCAACTACACCAACCCTTCGGATTCAA
ATCTGTGTTGATGTTTTGCGATTCCATATCATTACTATATCAACGAGTTGATTTTTTTTTTTGGTCAACC
AGCAAGTTGATTTTTGAAAAACTCTTACTCGCTTGAGACCACGAAGTGGCTCTTCAGTGGACGAAAGGGC
CTCGTGATACGCCTATTTTTATAGGTTAATGTCATGATAATAATGGTTTCTTAGACGTCAGGTGGCACTT
TTCGGGGAAATGTGCGCGGAACCCCTATTTGTTTATTTTTCTAAATACATTCAAATATGTATCCGCTCAT
GAGACAATAACCCTGATAAATGCTTCAATAATATTGAAAAAGGAAGAGTATGCGCTCACGCAACTGGTCC
AGAACCTTGACCGAACGCAGCGGTGGTAACGGCGCAGTGGCGGTTTTCATGGCTTGTTATGACTGTTTTT
TTTTGGGGTACAGTCTATGCCTCGGGCATCCAAGCAGCAAGCGCGTTACGCCGTGGGTCGATGTTTGATG
TTATGGAGCAGCAACGATGTTACGCAGCAGGGCAGTCGCCCTAAAACAAAGTTAAACATCATGAGGGAAG
CGGTGATCGCCGAAGTATCGACTCAACTATCAGAGGTAGTTGGCGTCATCGAGCGCCATCTCGAACCGAC
GTTGCTGGCCGTACATTTGTACGGCTCCGCAGTGGATGGCGGCCTGAAGCCACACAGCGATATTGATTTG
CTGGTTACGGTGACCGTAAGGCTTGATGAAACAACGCGGCGAGCTTTGATCAACGACCTTTTGGAAACTT
CGGCTTCCCCTGGAGAGAGCGAGATTCTCCGCGCTGTAGAAGTCACCATTGTTGTGCACGACGACATCAT
TCCGTGGCGTTATCCAGCTAAGCGCGAACTGCAATTTGGAGAATGGCAGCGCAATGACATTCTTGCAGGT
ATCTTCGAGCCAGCCACGATCGACATTGATCTGGCTATCTTGCTGACAAAAGCAAGAGAACATAGCGTTG
CCTTGGTAGGTCCAGCGGCGGAGGAACTCTTTGATCCGGTTCCTGAACAGGATCTATTTGAGGCGCTAAA
TGAAACCTTAACGCTATGGAACTCGCCGCCCGACTGGGCTGGCGATGAGCGAAATGTAGTGCTTACGTTG
TCCCGCATTTGGTACAGCGCAGTAACCGGCAAAATCGCGCCGAAGGATGTCGCTGCCGACTGGGCAATGG
AGCGCCTGCCGGCCCAGTATCAGCCCGTCATA
